>Addgene plasmid #138101 | pYPQ133-STU-Fn | addgene full sequence | sequence record 271959 | Addgene NGS Result
CTGCATTAATGAATCGGCCAACGCGCGGGGAGAGGCGGTTTGCGTATTGGGCGCTCTTCCGCTTCCTCGC
TCACTGACTCGCTGCGCTCGGTCGTTCGGCTGCGGCGAGCGGTATCAGCTCACTCAAAGGCGGTAATACG
GTTATCCACAGAATCAGGGGATAACGCAGGAAAGAACATGAATTAATTCTCATGTTTGACAGCTTATCAT
CGATTAGCTTTAATGCGGTAGTTTATCACAGTTAAATTGCTAACGCAGTCAGGCACCGTGTATGAAATCT
AACAATGCGCTCATCGTCATCCTCGGCACCGTCACCCTGGATGCTGTAGGCATAGGCTTGGTTATGCCGG
TACTGCCGGGCCTCTTGCGGGATATCGTCCATTCCGACAGCATCGCCAGTCACTATGGCGTGCTGCTAGC
GCTATATGCGTTGATGCAATTTCTATGCGCACCCGTTCTCGGAGCACTGTCCGACCGCTTTGGCCGCCGC
CCAGTCCTGCTCGCTTCGCTACTTGGAGCCACTATCGACTACGCGATCATGGCGACCACACCCGTCCTGT
GGATTCTCTACGCCGGACGCATCGTGGCCGGCATCACCGGCGCCACAGGTGCGGTTGCTGGCGCCTATAT
CGCCGACATCACCGATGGGGAAGATCGGGCTCGCCACTTCGGGCTCATGAGCGCTTGTTTCGGCGTGGGT
ATGGTGGCAGGCCCCGTGGCCGGGGGACTGTTGGGCGCCATCTCCTTACATGCACCATTCCTTGCGGCGG
CGGTGCTCAACGGCCTCAACCTACTACTGGGCTGCTTCCTAATGCAGGAGTCGCATAAGGGAGAGCGCCG
ACCCATGCCCTTGAGAGCCTTCAACCCAGTCAGCTCCTTCCGGTGGGCGCGGGGCATGACTATCGTCGCC
GCACTTATGACTGTCTTCTTTATCATGCAACTCGTAGGACAGGTGCCGGCAGCGCTCTGGGTCATTTTCG
GCGAGGACCGCTTTCGCTGGAGCGCGACGATGATCGGCCTGTCGCTTGCGGTATTCGGAATCTTGCACGC
CCTCGCTCAAGCCTTCGTCACTGGTCCCGCCACCAAACGTTTCGGCGAGAAGCAGGCCATTATCGCCGGC
ATGGCGGCCGACGCGCTGGGCTACGTCTTGCTGGCGTTCGCGACGCGAGGCTGGATGGCCTTCCCCATTA
TGATTCTTCTCGCTTCCGGCGGCATCGGGATGCCCGCGTTGCAGGCCATGCTGTCCAGGCAGGTAGATGA
CGACCATCAGGGACAGCTTCAAGGATCGCTCGCGGCTCTTACCAGCCTAACTTCGATCATTGGACCGCTG
ATCGTCACGGCGATTTATGCCGCCTCGGCGAGCACATGGAACGGGTTGGCATGGATTGTAGGCGCCGCCC
TATACCTTGTCTGCCTCCCCGCGTTGCGTCGCGGTGCATGGAGCCGGGCCACCTCGACCTGAATGGAAGC
CGGCGGCACCTCGCTAACGGATTCACCACTCCAAGAATTGGAGCCAATCAATTCTTGCGGAGAACTGTGA
ATGCGCAAACCAACCCTTGATCGGGGAAGAACAGTATGTCGAGCTATTTTTTGACTTACTGGGGATCAAG
CCTGATTGGGAGAAAATAAAATATCCCCTATAGTGAGTCGTATTACATGGTCATAGCTGTTTCCTGGCAG
CTCTGGCCCGTGTCTCAAAATCTCTGATGTTACATTGCACAAGATAAAAATATATCATCATGCCTCCTCT
AGAGGTCTCAGGACAAATTACTGATGAGTCCGTGAGGACGAAACGAGTAAGCTCGTCTAATTTCTACTGT
TGTAGATGAGACGGAGCTCAGTCTGACCGCGGCGTCTCTGGCCGGCATGGTCCCAGCCTCCTCGCTGGCG
CCGGCTGGGCAACATGCTTCGGCATGGCGAATGGGACCCAGGGAGACCCTCGAGCCACCCATGACCAAAA
TCCCTTAACGTGAGTTACGCGTCGTTCCACTGAGCGTCAGACCCCGTAGAAAAGATCAAAGGATCTTCTT
GAGATCCTTTTTTTCTGCGCGTAATCTGCTGCTTGCAAACAAAAAAACCACCGCTACCAGCGGTGGTTTG
TTTGCCGGATCAAGAGCTACCAACTCTTTTTCCGAAGGTAACTGGCTTCAGCAGAGCGCAGATACCAAAT
ACTGTTCTTCTAGTGTAGCCGTAGTTAGGCCACCACTTCAAGAACTCTGTAGCACCGCCTACATACCTCG
CTCTGCTAATCCTGTTACCAGTGGCTGCTGCCAGTGGCGATAAGTCGTGTCTTACCGGGTTGGACTCAAG
ACGATAGTTACCGGATAAGGCGCAGCGGTCGGGCTGAACGGGGGGTTCGTGCACACAGCCCAGCTTGGAG
CGAACGACCTACACCGAACTGAGATACCTACAGCGTGAGCTATGAGAAAGCGCCACGCTTCCCGAAGGGA
GAAAGGCGGACAGGTATCCGGTAAGCGGCAGGGTCGGAACAGGAGAGCGCACGAGGGAGCTTCCAGGGGG
AAACGCCTGGTATCTTTATAGTCCTGTCGGGTTTCGCCACCTCTGACTTGAGCGTCGATTTTTGTGATGC
TCGTCAGGGGGGCGGAGCCTATGGAAAAACGCCAGCAACGCGGCCTTTTTACGGTTCCTGGCCTTTTGCT
GGCCTTTTGCTCACATGTTCTTTCCTGCGTTATCCCCTGATTCTGTGGATAACCGTATTACCGCCTTTGA
GTGAGCTGATACCGCTCGCCGCAGCCGAACGACCGAGCGCAGCGAGTCAGTGAGCGAGGAAGCGGAAGAG
CGCCCAATACGCAAACCGCCTCTCCCCGCGCGTTGGCCGATTCATTAATGCAGCTGGCACGACAGGTTTC
CCGACTGGAAAGCGGGCAGTGAGCGCAACGCAATTAATACGCGTACCGCTAGCCAGGAAGAGTTTGTAGA
AACGCAAAAAGGCCATCCGTCAGGATGGCCTTCTGCTTAGTTTGATGCCTGGCAGTTTATGGCGGGCGTC
CTGCCCGCCACCCTCCGGGCCGTTGCTTCACAACGTTCAAATCCGCTCCCGGCGGATTTGTCCTACTCAG
GAGAGCGTTCACCGACAAACAACAGATAAAACGAAAGGCCCAGTCTTCCGACTGAGCCTTTCGTTTTATT
TGATGCCTGGCAGTTCCCTACTCTCGCGTT
Features (pLannotate 1.2.2; 11 found; start..end, strand, type, name):
      1..54      -  CDS            lacI (fragment): lac repressor; lacI; The lac repressor binds to the lac operator to inhibit transcription in E. coli. This inhibition can be relieved by adding lactose or isopropyl-β-D-thiogalactopyranoside (IPTG).
     56..180     -  rep_origin     RSF ori (fragment): Plasmids containing the RSF 1030 origin of replication can be propagated in E. coli cells that contain additional plasmids with compatible origins.
    196..224     +  promoter       tet promoter: E. coli promoter for tetracycline efflux protein gene
    272..1462    +  CDS            TcR: tetracycline efflux protein; tet; confers resistance to tetracycline
   1560..1634    +  CDS            KanR (fragment): aminoglycoside phosphotransferase; aphA-3; confers resistance to kanamycin
   1637..1655    -  promoter       T7 promoter: promoter for bacteriophage T7 RNA polymerase
   1771..1794    +  misc_RNA       sTRSV HHRz (fragment): hammerhead ribozyme from the tobacco ringspot virus satellite RNA (Khvorova et al., 2003)
   2029..2617    +  rep_origin     ori: high-copy-number ColE1/pMB1/pBR322/pUC origin of replication
   2800..2892    +  CDS            lacI (fragment): lac repressor; lacI; The lac repressor binds to the lac operator to inhibit transcription in E. coli. This inhibition can be relieved by adding lactose or isopropyl-β-D-thiogalactopyranoside (IPTG).
   2947..2974    -  terminator     rrnB T2 terminator: transcription terminator T2 from the E. coli rrnB gene
   3106..3149    +  terminator     rrnB T1 terminator: Escherichia coli rrnB; transcription terminator T1 from the E. coli rrnB gene
