[The description below was written by a language model from this plasmid's Addgene catalogue record and pLannotate feature annotations shown in this document.]
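Description:
pYPQ133-STU-Fn is a small (about 3.2 kb) empty Golden Gate entry vector built on the pYPQ133A backbone and classed as a plant expression/CRISPR plasmid. It is intended to receive the third crRNA in a multiplexed FnCas12a guide array. It is maintained in E. coli as a high-copy plasmid through a ColE1/pUC-type origin and is selected with tetracycline, conferred by a full-length TcR efflux gene driven by its native tet promoter. The automated annotation also picks up short fragments of lacI, an RSF origin and a kanamycin resistance gene, along with a T7 promoter and rrnB T1/T2 terminators. The fragments appear to be backbone remnants rather than functional units.

The working part of the plasmid is the crRNA cloning cassette. According to the catalogue entry, it contains the FnCas12a crRNA scaffold flanked by a hammerhead (HH) ribozyme on one side and an HDV ribozyme on the other. The feature table detects only a partial match to a hammerhead ribozyme; the HDV ribozyme, the crRNA scaffold and the Golden Gate sites are not annotated, and no plant promoter driving the cassette is recorded. In such ribozyme-flanked designs, self-cleavage at both ends releases a precisely trimmed crRNA from a longer transcript, so that guides can be processed out of a transcript that need not come from a dedicated small-RNA promoter. A user inserts a target-specific spacer into this entry vector by restriction-enzyme cloning. The resulting unit is presumably then combined with sibling entry vectors holding the other crRNA positions, giving a multiplexed crRNA array for Cas12a-based plant genome editing.
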