Addgene plasmid #138101: pYPQ133-STU-Fn
Purpose: (Empty Backbone) Golden Gate entry vector for 3rd crRNA cloning with FnCas12a crRNA scaffold flanked by HH and HDV ribozymes
Depositing lab: Yiping Qi. Depositing organization: University of Maryland, College Park. Publication: Expanding the scope of plant genome engineering with Cas12a orthologs and highly multiplexable editing systems. Zhang Y, Ren Q, Tang X, Liu S, Malzahn AA, Zhou J, Wang J, Yin D, Pan C, Yuan M, Huang L, Yang H, Zhao Y, Fang Q, Zheng X, Tian L, Cheng Y, Le Y, McCoy B, Franklin L, Selengut JD, Mount SM, Que Q, Zhang Y, Qi Y. Nat Commun. 2021 Mar 29;12(1):1944. doi: 10.1038/s41467-021-22330-w. PubMed 33782402.
Backbone
  Vector backbone: pYPQ133A
  Vector type: Plant Expression, CRISPR
Growth in bacteria
  Bacterial resistance: Tetracycline, 10 μg/mL
  Growth temperature: 37°C
  Growth strain: DH5alpha
  Copy number: High Copy
Gene/Insert
  Cloning method: Restriction Enzyme
Terms and licenses: Academic/Nonprofit Terms; Industry Terms: Not Available to Industry
How to cite: pYPQ133-STU-Fn was a gift from Yiping Qi (Addgene plasmid # 138101 ; http://n2t.net/addgene:138101 ; RRID:Addgene_138101)
